>Addgene plasmid #216172 | FgH1tUTG-sgRNA.Control-ZEB2_CRISPRd | addgene full sequence | sequence record 440827 | Addgene NGS Result
CCGGCAAGCTGCCCGTGCCCTGGCCCACCCTCGTGACCACCCTGACCTACGGCGTGCAGTGCTTCAGCCG
CTACCCCGACCACATGAAGCAGCACGACTTCTTCAAGTCCGCCATGCCCGAAGGCTACGTCCAGGAGCGC
ACCATCTTCTTCAAGGACGACGGCAACTACAAGACCCGCGCCGAGGTGAAGTTCGAGGGCGACACCCTGG
TGAACCGCATCGAGCTGAAGGGCATCGACTTCAAGGAGGACGGCAACATCCTGGGGCACAAGCTGGAGTA
CAACTACAACAGCCACAACGTCTATATCATGGCCGACAAGCAGAAGAACGGCATCAAGGTGAACTTCAAG
ATCCGCCACAACATCGAGGACGGCAGCGTGCAGCTCGCCGACCACTACCAGCAGAACACCCCCATCGGCG
ACGGCCCCGTGCTGCTGCCCGACAACCACTACCTGAGCACCCAGTCCGCCCTGAGCAAAGACCCCAACGA
GAAGCGCGATCACATGGTCCTGCTGGAGTTCGTGACCGCCGCCGGGATCACTCTCGGCATGGACGAGCTG
TACAAGTAAAGCGGCCGCGATCTACAATTCGATATCAAGCTTATCGATAATCAACCTCTGGATTACAAAA
TTTGTGAAAGATTGACTGGTATTCTTAACTATGTTGCTCCTTTTACGCTATGTGGATACGCTGCTTTAAT
GCCTTTGTATCATGCTATTGCTTCCCGTATGGCTTTCATTTTCTCCTCCTTGTATAAATCCTGGTTGCTG
TCTCTTTATGAGGAGTTGTGGCCCGTTGTCAGGCAACGTGGCGTGGTGTGCACTGTGTTTGCTGACGCAA
CCCCCACTGGTTGGGGCATTGCCACCACCTGTCAGCTCCTTTCCGGGACTTTCGCTTTCCCCCTCCCTAT
TGCCACGGCGGAACTCATCGCCGCCTGCCTTGCCCGCTGCTGGACAGGGGCTCGGCTGTTGGGCACTGAC
AATTCCGTGGTGTTGTCGGGGAAATCATCGTCCTTTCCTTGGCTGCTCGCCTGTGTTGCCACCTGGATTC
TGCGCGGGACGTCCTTCTGCTACGTCCCTTCGGCCCTCAATCCAGCGGACCTTCCTTCCCGCGGCCTGCT
GCCGGCTCTGCGGCCTCTTCCGCGTCTTCGCCTTCGCCCTCAGACGAGTCGGATCTCCCTTTGGGCCGCC
TCCCCGCATCGAGACCTAGAAAAACATGGAGCAATCACAAGTAGCAATACAGCAGCTACCAATGCTGATT
GTGCCTGGCTAGAAGCACAAGAGGAGGAGGAGGTGGGTTTTCCAGTCACACCTCAGGTACCTTTAAGACC
AATGACTTACAAGGCAGCTGTAGATCTTAGCCACTTTTTAAAAGAAAAGGGGGGACTGGAAGGGCTAATT
CACTCCCAACGAAGACAAGATATCCTTGATCTGTGGATCTACCACACACAAGGCTACTTCCCTGATTGGC
AGAACTACACACCAGGGCCAGGGATCAGATATCCACTGACCTTTGGATGGTGCTACAAGCTAGTACCAGT
TGAGCAAGAGAAGGTAGAAGAAGCCAATGAAGGAGAGAACACCCGCTTGTTACACCCTGTGAGCCTGCAT
GGGATGGATGACCCGGAGAGAGAAGTATTAGAGTGGAGGTTTGACAGCCGCCTAGCATTTCATCACATGG
CCCGAGAGCTGCATCCGGACTGTACTGGGTCTCTCTGGTTAGACCAGATCTGAGCCTGGGAGCTCTCTGG
CTAACTAGGGAACCCACTGCTTAAGCCTCAATAAAGCTTGCCTTGAGTGCTTCAAGTAGTGTGTGCCCGT
CTGTTGTGTGACTCTGGTAACTAGAGATCCCTCAGACCCTTTTAGTCAGTGTGGAAAATCTCTAGCAGGG
CCCGTTTAAACCCGCTGATCAGCCTCGACTGTGCCTTCTAGTTGCCAGCCATCTGTTGTTTGCCCCTCCC
CCGTGCCTTCCTTGACCCTGGAAGGTGCCACTCCCACTGTCCTTTCCTAATAAAATGAGGAAATTGCATC
GCATTGTCTGAGTAGGTGTCATTCTATTCTGGGGGGTGGGGTGGGGCAGGACAGCAAGGGGGAGGATTGG
GAAGACAATAGCAGGCATGCTGGGGATGCGGTGGGCTCTATGGCTTCTGAGGCGGAAAGAACCAGCTGGG
GCTCTAGGGGGTATCCCC
[124 nt withheld, positions 2189-2312]
C
[91 nt withheld, positions 2314-2404]
A
[49 nt withheld, positions 2406-2454]
CCTTTGACGTTGGAGTCCACGTTCTTT
[37 nt withheld, positions 2482-2518]
ACCCTATCTCGGTCTATTCTTTTGATTTATAAGGGATTTTGCCGATTTCGGCCTATTGGTTAAAAAATGA
GCTGATTTAACAAAAATTTAACGCGAATTAATTCTGTGGAATGTGTGTCAGTTAGGGTGTGGAAAGTCCC
CAGGCTCCCCAGCAGGCAGAAGTATGCAAAGCATGCATCTCAATTAGTCAGCAACCAGGTGTGGAAAGTC
CCCAGGCTCCCCAGCAGGCAGAAGTATGCAAAGCATGCATCTCAATTAGTCAGCAACCATAGTCCCGCCC
CTAACTCCGCCCATCCCGCCCCTAACTCCGCCCAGTTCCGCCCATTCTCCGCCCCATGGCTGACTAATTT
TTTTTATTTATGCAGAGGCCGAGGCCGCCTCTGCCTCTGAGCTATTCCAGAAGTAGTGAGGAGGCTTTTT
TGGAGGCCTAGGCTTTTGCAAAAAGCTCCCGGGAGCTTGTATATCCATTTTCGGATCTGATCAGCACGTG
TTGACAATTAATCATCGGCATAGTATATCGGCATAGTATAATACGACAAGGTGAGGAACTAAACCATGGC
CAAGTTGACCAGTGCCGTTCCGGTGCTCACCGCGCGCGACGTCGCCGGAGCGGTCGAGTTCTGGACCGAC
CGGCTCGGGTTCTCCCGGGACTTCGTGGAGGACGACTTCGCCGGTGTGGTCCGGGACGACGTGACCCTGT
TCATCAGCGCGGTCCAGGACCAGGTGGTGCCGGACAACACCCTGGCCTGGGTGTGGGTGCGCGGCCTGGA
CGAGCTGTACGCCGAGTGGTCGGAGGTCGTGTCCACGAACTTCCGGGACGCCTCCGGGCCGGCCATGACC
GAGATCGGCGAGCAGCCGTGGGGGCGGGAGTTCGCCCTGCGCGACCCGGCCGGCAACTGCGTGCACTTCG
TGGCCGAGGAGCAGGACTGACACGTGCTACGAGATTTCGATTCCACCGCCGCCTTCTATGAAAGGTTGGG
CTTCGGAATCGTTTTCCGGGACGCCGGCTGGATGATCCTCCAGCGCGGGGATCTCATGCTGGAGTTCTTC
GCCCACCCCAACTTGTTTATTGCAGCTTATAATGGTTACAAATAAAGCAATAGCATCACAAATTTCACAA
ATAAAGCATTTTTTTCACTGCATTCTAGTTGTGGTTTGTCCAAACTCATCAATGTATCTTATCATGTCTG
TATACCGTCGACCTCTAGCTAGAGCTTGGCGTAATCATGGTCATAGCTGTTTCCTGTGTGAAATTGTTAT
CCGCTCACAATTCCACACAACATACGAGCCGGAAGCATAAAGTGTAAAGCCTGGGGTGCCTAATGAGTGA
GCTAACTCACATTAATTGCGTTGCGCTCACTGCCCGCTTTCCAGTCGGGAAACCTGTCGTGCCAGCTGCA
TTAATGAATCGGCCAACGCGCGGGGAGAGGCGGTTTGCGTATTGGGCGCTCTTCCGCTTCCTCGCTCACT
GACTCGCTGCGCTCGGTCGTTCGGCTGCGGCGAGCGGTATCAGCTCACTCAAAGGCGGTAATACGGTTAT
CCACAGAATCAGGGGATAACGCAGGAAAGAACATGTGAGCAAAAGGCCAGCAAAAGGCCAGGAACCGTAA
AAAGGCCGCGTTGCTGGCGTTTTTCCATAGGCTCCGCCCCCCTGACGAGCATCACAAAAATCGACGCTCA
AGTCAGAGGTGGCGAAACCCGACAGGACTATAAAGATACCAGGCGTTTCCCCCTGGAAGCTCCCTCGTGC
GCTCTCCTGTTCCGACCCTGCCGCTTACCGGATACCTGTCCGCCTTTCTCCCTTCGGGAAGCGTGGCGCT
TTCTCATAGCTCACGCTGTAGGTATCTCAGTTCGGTGTAGGTCGTTCGCTCCAAGCTGGGCTGTGTGCAC
GAACCCCCCGTTCAGCCCGACCGCTGCGCCTTATCCGGTAACTATCGTCTTGAGTCCAACCCGGTAAGAC
ACGACTTATCGCCACTGGCAGCAGCCACTGGTAACAGGATTAGCAGAGCGAGGTATGTAGGCGGTGCTAC
AGAGTTCTTGAAGTGGTGGCCTAACTACGGCTACACTAGAAGAACAGTATTTGGTATCTGCGCTCTGCTG
AAGCCAGTTACCTTCGGAAAAAGAGTTGGTAGCTCTTGATCCGGCAAACAAACCACCGCTGGTAGCGGTG
GTTTTTTTGTTTGCAAGCAGCAGATTACGCGCAGAAAAAAAGGATCTCAAGAAGATCCTTTGATCTTTTC
TACGGGGTCTGACGCTCAGTGGAACGAAAACTCACGTTAAGGGATTTTGGTCATGAGATTATCAAAAAGG
ATCTTCACCTAGATCCTTTTAAATTAAAAATGAAGTTTTAAATCAATCTAAAGTATATATGAGTAAACTT
GGTCTGACAGTTACCAATGCTTAATCAGTGAGGCACCTATCTCAGCGATCTGTCTATTTCGTTCATCCAT
AGTTGCCTGACTCCCCGTCGTGTAGATAACTACGATACGGGAGGGCTTACCATCTGGCCCCAGTGCTGCA
ATGATACCGCGAGACCCACGCTCACCGGCTCCAGATTTATCAGCAATAAACCAGCCAGCCGGAAGGGCCG
AGCGCAGAAGTGGTCCTGCAACTTTATCCGCCTCCATCCAGTCTATTAATTGTTGCCGGGAAGCTAGAGT
AAGTAGTTCGCCAGTTAATAGTTTGCGCAACGTTGTTGCCATTGCTACAGGCATCGTGGTGTCACGCTCG
TCGTTTGGTATGGCTTCATTCAGCTCCGGTTCCCAACGATCAAGGCGAGTTACATGATCCCCCATGTTGT
GCAAAAAAGCGGTTAGCTCCTTCGGTCCTCCGATCGTTGTCAGAAGTAAGTTGGCCGCAGTGTTATCACT
CATGGTTATGGCAGCACTGCATAATTCTCTTACTGTCATGCCATCCGTAAGATGCTTTTCTGTGACTGGT
GAGTACTCAACCAAGTCATTCTGAGAATAGTGTATGCGGCGACCGAGTTGCTCTTGCCCGGCGTCAATAC
GGGATAATACCGCGCCACATAGCAGAACTTTAAAAGTGCTCATCATTGGAAAACGTTCTTCGGGGCGAAA
ACTCTCAAGGATCTTACCGCTGTTGAGATCCAGTTCGATGTAACCCACTCGTGCACCCAACTGATCTTCA
GCATCTTTTACTTTCACCAGCGTTTCTGGGTGAGCAAAAACAGGAAGGCAAAATGCCGCAAAAAAGGGAA
TAAGGGCGACACGGAAATGTTGAATACTCATACTCTTCCTTTTTCAATATTATTGAAGCATTTATCAGGG
TTATTGTCTCATGAGCGGATACATATTTGAATGTATTTAGAAAAATAAACAAATAGGGGTTCCGCGCACA
TTTCCCCGAAAAGTGCCACCTGACGTCGACGGATCGGGAGATCTCCCGATCCCCTATGGTGCACTCTCAG
TACAATCTGCTCTGATGCCGCATAGTTAAGCCAGTATCTGCTCCCTGCTTGTGTGTTGGAGGTCGCTGAG
TAGTGCGCGAGCAAAATTTAAGCTACAACAAGGCAAGGCTTGACCGACAATTGCATGAAGAATCTGCTTA
GGGTTAGGCGTTTTGCGCTGCTTCGCGATGTACGGGCCAGATATACGCGTTGACATTGATTATTGACTAG
TTATTAATAGTAATCAATTACGGGGTCATTAGTTCATAGCCCATATATGGAGTTCCGCGTTACATAACTT
ACGGTAAATGGCCCGCCTGGCTGACCGCCCAACGACCCCCGCCCATTGACGTCAATAATGACGTATGTTC
CCATAGTAACGCCAATAGGGACTTTCCATTGACGTCAATGGGTGGAGTATTTACGGTAAACTGCCCACTT
GGCAGTACATCAAGTGTATCATATGCCAAGTACGCCCCCTATTGACGTCAATGACGGTAAATGGCCCGCC
TGGCATTATGCCCAGTACATGACCTTATGGGACTTTCCTACTTGGCAGTACATCTACGTATTAGTCATCG
CTATTACCATGGTGATGCGGTTTTGGCAGTACATCAATGGGCGTGGATAGCGGTTTGACTCACGGGGATT
TCCAAGTCTCCACCCCATTGACGTCAATGGGAGTTTGTTTTGGCACCAAAATCAACGGGACTTTCCAAAA
TGTCGTAACAACTCCGCCCCATTGACGCAAATGGGCGGTAGGCGTGTACGGTGGGAGGTCTATATAAGCA
GCGCGTTTTGCCTGTACTGGGTCTCTCTGGTTAGACCAGATCTGAGCCTGGGAGCTCTCTGGCTAACTAG
GGAACCCACTGCTTAAGCCTCAATAAAGCTTGCCTTGAGTGCTTCAAGTAGTGTGTGCCCGTCTGTTGTG
TGACTCTGGTAACTAGAGATCCCTCAGACCCTTTTAGTCAGTGTGGAAAATCTCTAGCAGTGGCGCCCGA
ACAGGGACTTGAAAGCGAAAGGGAAACCAGAGGAGCTCTCTCGACGCAGGACTCGGCTTGCTGAAGCGCG
CACGGCAAGAGGCGAGGGGCGGCGACTGGTGAGTACGCCAAAAATTTTGACTAGCGGAGGCTAGAAGGAG
AGAGATGGGTGCGAGAGCGTCAGTATTAAGCGGGGGAGAATTAGATCGCGATGGGAAAAAATTCGGTTAA
GGCCAGGGGGAAAGAAAAAATATAAATTAAAACATATAGTATGGGCAAGCAGGGAGCTAGAACGATTCGC
AGTTAATCCTGGCCTGTTAGAAACATCAGAAGGCTGTAGACAAATACTGGGACAGCTACAACCATCCCTT
CAGACAGGATCAGAAGAACTTAGATCATTATATAATACAGTAGCAACCCTCTATTGTGTGCATCAAAGGA
TAGAGATAAAAGACACCAAGGAAGCTTTAGACAAGATAGAGGAAGAGCAAAACAAAAGTAAGACCACCGC
ACAGCAAGCGGCCGCTGATCTTCAGACCTGGAGGAGGAGATATGAGGGACAATTGGAGAAGTGAATTATA
TAAATATAAAGTAGTAAAAATTGAACCATTAGGAGTAGCACCCACCAAGGCAAAGAGAAGAGTGGTGCAG
AGAGAAAAAAGAGCAGTGGGAATAGGAGCTTTGTTCCTTGGGTTCTTGGGAGCAGCAGGAAGCACTATGG
GCGCAGCGTCAATGACGCTGACGGTACAGGCCAGACAATTATTGTCTGGTATAGTGCAGCAGCAGAACAA
TTTGCTGAGGGCTATTGAGGCGCAACAGCATCTGTTGCAACTCACAGTCTGGGGCATCAAGCAGCTCCAG
GCAAGAATCCTGGCTGTGGAAAGATACCTAAAGGATCAACAGCTCCTGGGGATTTGGGGTTGCTCTGGAA
AACTCATTTGCACCACTGCTGTGCCTTGGAATGCTAGTTGGAGTAATAAATCTCTGGAACAGATTTGGAA
TCACACGACCTGGATGGAGTGGGACAGAGAAATTAACAATTACACAAGCTTAATACACTCCTTAATTGAA
GAATCGCAAAACCAGCAAGAAAAGAATGAACAAGAATTATTGGAATTAGATAAATGGGCAAGTTTGTGGA
ATTGGTTTAACATAACAAATTGGCTGTGGTATATAAAATTATTCATAATGATAGTAGGAGGCTTGGTAGG
TTTAAGAATAGTTTTTGCTGTACTTTCTATAGTGAATAGAGTTAGGCAGGGATATTCACCATTATCGTTT
CAGACCCACCTCCCAACCCCGAGGGGACCCGACAGGCCCGAAGGAATAGAAGAAGAAGGTGGAGAGAGAG
ACAGAGACAGATCCATTCGATTAGTGAACGGATCGGCACTGCGTGCGCCAATTCTGCAGACAAATGGCAG
TATTCATCCACAATTTTAAAAGAAAAGGGGGGATTGGGGGGTACAGTGCAGGGGAAAGAATAGTAGACAT
AATAGCAACAGACATACAAACTAAAGAATTACAAAAACAAATTACAAAAATTCAAAATTTTCGGGTTTAT
TACAGGGACAGCAGAGATCCAGTTTGGTTAATTAACCATGGAATTCGAACGCTGACGTCATCAACCCGCT
CCAAGGAATCGCGGGCCCAGTGTCACTAGGCGGGAACACCCAGCGCGCGTGCGCCCTGGCAGGAAGATGG
CTGTGAGGGACAGGGGAGTGGCGCCCTGCAATATTTGCATGTCGCTATGTGTTCTGGGAAATCACCATAA
ACGTGAAATGTCTTTGGATTTGGGAATCTTATAAGTCCCTATCAGTGATAGAGATTCCCGTCAGCTAACG
GTGCAGCTACGTTTTAGAGCTAGAAATAGCAAGTTAAAATAAGGCTAGTCCGTTATCAACTTGAAAAAGT
GGCACCGAGTCGGTGCTTTTTTTTTAATTAACCCGTGTCGGCTCCAGATCTGGCCTCCGCGCCGGGTTTT
GGCGCCTCCCGCGGGCGCCCCCCTCCTCACGGCGAGCGCTGCCACGTCAGACGAAGGGCGCAGCGAGCGT
CCTGATCCTTCCGCCCGGACGCTCAGGACAGCGGCCCGCTGCTCATAAGACTCGGCCTTAGAACCCCAGT
ATCAGCAGAAGGACATTTTAGGACGGGACTTGGGTGACTCTAGGGCACTGGTTTTCTTTCCAGAGAGCGG
AACAGGCGAGGAAAAGTAGTCCCTTCTCGGCGATTCTGCGGAGGGATCTCCGTGGGGCGGTGAACGCCGA
TGATTATATAAGGACGCGCCGGGTGTGGCACAGCTAGTTCCGTCGCAGCCGGGATTTGGGTCGCGGTTCT
TGTTTGTGGATCGCTGTGATCGTCACTTGGTGAGTAGCGGGCTGCTGGGCTGGCCGGGGCTTTCGTGGCC
GCCGGGCCGCTCGGTGGGACGGAAGCGTGTGGAGAGACCGCCAAGGGCTGTAGTCTGGGTCCGCGAGCAA
GGTTGCCCTGAACTGGGGGTTGGGGGGAGCGCAGCAAAATGGCGGCTGTTCCCGAGTCTTGAATGGAAGA
CGCTTGTGAGGCGGGCTGTGAGGTCGTTGAAACAAGGTGGGGGGCATGGTGGGCGGCAAGAACCCAAGGT
CTTGAGGCCTTCGCTAATGCGGGAAAGCTCTTATTCGGGTGAGATGGGCTGGGGCACCATCTGGGGACCC
TGACGTGAAGTTTGTCACTGACTGGAGAACTCGGTTTGTCGTCTGTTGCGGGGGCGGCAGTTATGGCGGT
GCCGTTGGGCAGTGCACCCGTACCTTTGGGAGCGCGCGCCCTCGTCGTGTCGTGACGTCACCCGTTCTGT
TGGCTTATAATGCAGGGTGGGGCCACCTGCCGGTAGGTGTGCGGTAGGCTTTTCTCCGTCGCAGGACGCA
GGGTTCGGGCCTAGGGTAGGCTCTCCTGAATCGACAGGCGCCGGACCTCTGGTGAGGGGAGGGATAAGTG
AGGCGTCAGTTTCTTTGGTCGGTTTTATGTACCTATCTTCTTAAGTAGCTGAAGCTCCGGTTTTGAACTA
TGCGCTCGGGGTTGGCGAGTGTGTTTTGTGAAGTTTTTTAGGCACCTTTTGAAATGTAATCATTTGGGTC
AATATGTAATTTTCAGTGTTAGACTAGTAAATTGTCCGCTAAATTCTGGCCGTTTTTGGCTTTTTTGTTA
GACGAAGCTTGGGCTGCAGGTCGACTCTAGAGGATCCACCATGTCCAGACTGGACAAGAGCAAAGTCATC
AACTCTGCCTTGGAGCTCCTGAATGAAGTTGGCATTGAGGGCTTGACCACCAGGAAGCTGGCCCAGAAGC
TGGGTGTGGAGCAGCCTACCCTGTACTGGCATGTGAAGAACAAGAGGGCTCTGCTTGATGCCCTGGCCAT
TGAGATGTTGGACAGGCACCACACCCACTTCTGCCCTCTGGAAGGGGAGTCCTGGCAGGACTTCCTGAGG
AACAATGCCAAGAGCTTCAGATGTGCCTTGCTCTCCCACCGGGATGGTGCCAAAGTTCACTTGGGCACCA
GGCCTACAGAGAAGCAGTATGAGACCCTGGAGAACCAGCTGGCATTCCTGTGCCAACAAGGCTTCTCCCT
GGAAAATGCCTTGTATGCCCTCTCTGCTGTGGGCCACTTCACCTTGGGCTGTGTGCTGGAGGACCAGGAG
CACCAAGTTGCCAAGGAGGAGAGGGAGACCCCCACCACTGACTCCATGCCACCACTGCTGCGGCAAGCTA
TTGAGTTGTTTGACCACCAAGGGGCTGAGCCTGCATTCCTTTTTGGCCTGGAACTGATCATCTGTGGCCT
GGAAAAGCAGCTGAAATGTGAGTCTGGCTCTGGGTCCGGTGAGGGCAGAGGAAGTCTGCTAACATGCGGT
GACGTCGAGGAGAATCCTGGCCCAATGGTGAGCAAGGGCGAGGAGCTGTTCACCGGGGTGGTGCCCATCC
TGGTCGAGCTGGACGGCGACGTAAACGGCCACAAGTTCAGCGTGTCCGGCGAGGGCGAGGGCGATGCCAC
CTACGGCAAGCTGACCCTGAAGTTCATCTGCACCA
Features (pLannotate 1.2.2; 35 found; start..end, strand, type, name):
    586..609     +  misc_feature   MCS (fragment): pBluescript multiple cloning site
    609..1197    +  misc_feature   WPRE: woodchuck hepatitis virus posttranscriptional regulatory element
   1122..1700    +  CDS            nef (fragment): NEF_HV112 - Experimental evidence at protein level: Swiss-Prot protein existence level 1. Extracellular Nef protein targets CD4(+) T-lymphocytes for apoptosis by interacting with CXCR4 surface receptors. From Human immunodeficiency virus type 1 group M subtype B (isolate PCV12) (HIV-1).
   1707..1887    +  LTR            5' LTR (truncated): truncated 5' long terminal repeat (LTR) from HIV-1
   1919..2143    +  polyA_signal   bGH poly(A) signal: bovine growth hormone polyadenylation signal
   2147..2168    +  promoter       SV40 promoter (fragment): SV40 enhancer and early promoter
   2189..2617    +  rep_origin     f1 ori (sequence partly withheld): f1 bacteriophage origin of replication; arrow indicates direction of (+) strand synthesis
   2631..2960    +  promoter       SV40 promoter: SV40 enhancer and early promoter
   3008..3055    +  promoter       EM7 promoter: synthetic bacterial promoter&nbsp
   3074..3448    +  CDS            BleoR: antibiotic-binding protein; Sh ble from Streptoalloteichus hindustanus; confers resistance to bleomycin, phleomycin, and Zeocin™
   3458..3583    +  CDS            ble (fragment): BLE_KLEPN - Experimental evidence at protein level: Swiss-Prot protein existence level 1. Binding protein with a strong affinity to the bleomycin family of antibiotics. Binds to CL990; an antimitotic-antibiotic compound. From Klebsiella pneumoniae.
   3578..3699    +  polyA_signal   SV40 poly(A) signal: SV40 polyadenylation signal
   3770..3792    -  protein_bind   lac operator (fragment): The lac repressor binds to the lac operator to inhibit transcription in E. coli. This inhibition can be relieved by adding lactose or isopropyl-β-D-thiogalactopyranoside (IPTG). lac repressor encoded by lacI
   3796..3826    -  promoter       lac promoter: promoter for the E. coli lac operon
   3841..3862    -  protein_bind   CAP binding site: CAP binding activates transcription in the presence of cAMP. E. coli catabolite activator protein
   3875..3967    -  CDS            lacI (fragment): lac repressor; lacI; The lac repressor binds to the lac operator to inhibit transcription in E. coli. This inhibition can be relieved by adding lactose or isopropyl-β-D-thiogalactopyranoside (IPTG).
   4150..4738    -  rep_origin     ori: high-copy-number ColE1/pMB1/pBR322/pUC origin of replication
   4909..5769    -  CDS            AmpR: β-lactamase; bla; confers resistance to ampicillin, carbenicillin, and related antibiotics
   5770..5874    -  promoter       AmpR promoter: bla
   5933..5985    -  misc_feature   bom (fragment): basis of mobility region from pBR322
   6140..6519    +  enhancer       CMV enhancer: human cytomegalovirus immediate early enhancer
   6520..6719    +  promoter       CMV promoter: human cytomegalovirus (CMV) immediate early promoter
   6737..6917    +  LTR            5' LTR (truncated): truncated 5' long terminal repeat (LTR) from HIV-1
   6964..7089    +  misc_feature   HIV-1 Ψ: packaging signal of human immunodeficiency virus type 1
   7073..7436    +  CDS            HIV-1 gag (fragment): gag protein from human immunodeficiency virus 1; gag
   7582..7815    +  misc_feature   RRE: The Rev response element (RRE) of HIV-1 allows for Rev-dependent mRNA export from the nucleus to the cytoplasm.
   8192..8292    +  CDS            Rev (fragment): human immunodeficiency virus 1 (HIV-1) Rev protein; rev; enhances nuclear export of unspliced and incompletely spliced viral mRNAs
   8342..8459    +  misc_feature   cPPT/CTS: central polypurine tract and central termination sequence of HIV-1
   8515..8714    +  promoter       H1 promoter (fragment): human H1 RNA promoter
   8714..8734    +  promoter       PLtetO-1 promoter (fragment): modified phage lambda PL promoter with tet operator sites (Lutz and Bujard, 1997)
   8759..8834    +  misc_RNA       gRNA scaffold: guide RNA scaffold for the Streptococcus pyogenes CRISPR/Cas9 system
   8870..10081   +  promoter       UbC promoter: human ubiquitin C promoter
  10092..10115   -  misc_feature   MCS (fragment): pUC18/19 multiple cloning site
  10119..10739   +  CDS            tetR: TETR2_ECOLX - Experimental evidence at protein level: Swiss-Prot protein existence level 1. TetR is the repressor of the tetracycline resistance element; its N-terminal region forms a helix-turn-helix structure and binds DNA. Binding of tetracycline to TetR reduces the repressor affinity for the tetracycline resistance gene (tetA) promoter operator sites. From Escherichia coli.
  10803..569     +  CDS            EGFP (across the origin): the original enhanced GFP (Yang et al., 1996) mammalian codon-optimized
