[The description below was written by a language model from this plasmid's Addgene catalogue record and pLannotate feature annotations shown in this document.]
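Description:
FgH1tUTG-sgRNA.Control-ZEB2_CRISPRd is a lentiviral transfer plasmid built on the FgH1tUTG backbone. It delivers a single guide RNA directed at a control site within the human ZEB2 locus and serves as the control guide in a "CRISPRd" experiment. The guide was inserted by Golden Gate cloning. In bacteria the plasmid is maintained through a high-copy ColE1/pUC-type origin and selected with ampicillin (AmpR). An f1 origin is also present, along with an SV40/EM7-driven BleoR (Zeocin resistance) cassette that lies outside the proviral region.

The viral portion has a CMV enhancer/promoter fused to a truncated HIV-1 5' LTR, which drives genomic RNA production in packaging cells. This is followed by the Ψ packaging signal with a partial gag sequence, the RRE for Rev-dependent export, and the cPPT/CTS. WPRE and a second truncated LTR close the cassette, with a bGH polyadenylation signal downstream.

The payload consists of two units. In the first, a human H1 Pol III promoter carrying a tet operator element drives the guide fused to the S. pyogenes Cas9 gRNA scaffold. In the second, the human UbC promoter expresses TetR followed by EGFP. The roughly 60-nt gap between these two coding sequences is unannotated, so the table does not show how they are linked. TetR should repress the operator-bearing H1 promoter until a tetracycline-class inducer such as doxycycline releases it, making guide expression inducible, while EGFP marks transduced cells. No Cas9 or dCas9 is encoded, so the effector protein must be supplied separately. The record does not define the CRISPRd method further.
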