Addgene plasmid #216172: FgH1tUTG-sgRNA.Control-ZEB2_CRISPRd
Purpose: Express the gRNA targeting the control site in the human ZEB2 locus for the CRISPRd experiment
Depositing lab: Makiko Iwafuchi. Depositing organization: Cincinnati Children's Hospital Medical Center. Publication: Pioneer and PRDM transcription factors coordinate bivalent epigenetic states to safeguard cell fate. Matsui S, Granitto M, Buckley M, Ludwig K, Koigi S, Shiley J, Zacharias WJ, Mayhew CN, Lim HW, Iwafuchi M. Mol Cell. 2024 Jan 4:S1097-2765(23)01026-2. doi: 10.1016/j.molcel.2023.12.007. PubMed 38211589.
Backbone
  Vector backbone: FgH1tUTG
  Backbone manufacturer: Addgene Plasmid #70183
  Backbone size w/o insert (bp): 10000
  Vector type: Lentiviral
Growth in bacteria
  Bacterial resistance: Ampicillin, 100 μg/mL
  Growth temperature: 37°C
  Growth strain: NEB Stable
  Copy number: High Copy
Gene/Insert
  Gene/Insert name: sgRNA- Control- ZEB2.locus
  gRNA/shRNA sequence: TCAGCTAACGGTGCAGCTAC
  Species: H. sapiens (human)
  Tag / fusion protein: EGFP
  Cloning method: Golden Gate
  Sequencing primers: 5′ N/A
Resource information
  A portion of this plasmid was derived from a plasmid made by: Incorporates the use of Addgene 70183
Terms and licenses: Academic/Nonprofit Terms; Industry Terms: Not Available to Industry
How to cite: FgH1tUTG-sgRNA.Control-ZEB2_CRISPRd was a gift from Makiko Iwafuchi (Addgene plasmid # 216172 ; http://n2t.net/addgene:216172 ; RRID:Addgene_216172)
